Addgene plasmid #46479: pGEX SH2-B-SH2
Depositing lab: Bruce Mayer. Depositing organization: University of Connecticut Health Center. Publication: High-throughput phosphotyrosine profiling using SH2 domains. Machida K, Thompson CM, Dierck K, Jablonowski K, Karkkainen S, Liu B, Zhang H, Nash PD, Newman DK, Nollau P, Pawson T, Renkema GH, Saksela K, Schiller MR, Shin DG, Mayer BJ. Mol Cell. 2007 Jun 22;26(6):899-915. 10.1016/j.molcel.2007.05.031 PubMed 17588523.
Backbone
  Vector backbone: pGEX6P1
  Backbone manufacturer: GE Healthcare Biosciences
  Backbone size w/o insert (bp): 4900
  Vector type: Bacterial Expression
Growth in bacteria
  Bacterial resistance: Ampicillin, 100 μg/mL
  Growth temperature: 37°C
  Growth strain: DH5alpha
  Copy number: Low Copy
Gene/Insert
  Gene/Insert name: SH2-B (alt names: SH2B1; PSM; SH2B; FLJ30542; KIAA1299; DKFZp547G1110; SH2B1)
  Species: H. sapiens (human)
  Insert size (bp): 388
  Mutation: contains amino acids 515-639
  Entrez Gene: SH2B1 (a.k.a. PSM, SH2B)
  Promoter: Tac
  Tag / fusion protein: GST (N terminal on backbone); PreScission (N terminal on backbone)
  Cloning method: Restriction Enzyme; 5′ cloning site BamHI (not destroyed); 3′ cloning site EcoRI (not destroyed)
  Sequencing primers: 5′ pGEX-5; 3′ pGEX-3
Terms and licenses: Academic/Nonprofit Terms; Industry Terms: Not Available to Industry
Depositor comments: The molecular weight of the GST fusion protein is approximately 38.9 kDa
How to cite: pGEX SH2-B-SH2 was a gift from Bruce Mayer (Addgene plasmid # 46479 ; http://n2t.net/addgene:46479 ; RRID:Addgene_46479)
