[The description below was written by a language model from this plasmid's Addgene catalogue record and pLannotate feature annotations shown in this document.]
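Description:
pGEX SH2-B-SH2 is a bacterial expression plasmid built on the pGEX6P1 backbone for producing the SH2 domain of human SH2B1 (also called SH2-B or PSM) as a glutathione S-transferase fusion in E. coli. The insert, about 388 bp encoding amino acids 515–639 of the adapter protein, was cloned between the BamHI and EcoRI sites, both of which are retained. It sits in frame downstream of the Schistosoma japonicum GST coding sequence and a PreScission protease recognition site, so the GST moiety can be used for glutathione-affinity capture and later cleaved off if desired. The depositor notes that the fusion protein is approximately 38.9 kDa.

Expression is driven by the tac promoter, a strong trp/lac hybrid, followed by a lac operator. The plasmid carries its own lacI gene under the lacIq promoter, which supplies enough repressor to keep transcription off until it is induced with IPTG. The plasmid is maintained through a ColE1/pBR322-type origin and selected with ampicillin via the β-lactamase gene. The catalogue lists it as low copy, although the automated annotation labels the origin generically as high-copy and finds only a fragment of rop. The feature table of the 5,348 nt full sequence also shows remnants typical of the pGEX backbone, including bom fragments and a lac promoter/operator with a lacZα segment downstream of lacI.

The associated publication concerns high-throughput phosphotyrosine profiling with SH2 domains. This suggests that the purified GST–SH2 protein is intended as a probe for binding tyrosine-phosphorylated proteins.
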