Features (pLannotate 1.2.2; 17 found; start..end, strand, type, name):
      6..107     -  CDS            yciV (fragment): RNAAM_ECOLI - Also known as trpH From Escherichia coli (strain K12).
    183..211     +  promoter       tac promoter: strong E. coli promoter; hybrid between the trp and lac UV5 promoters
    219..235     +  protein_bind   lac operator: The lac repressor binds to the lac operator to inhibit transcription in E. coli. This inhibition can be relieved by adding lactose or isopropyl-β-D-thiogalactopyranoside (IPTG). lac repressor encoded by lacI
    258..911     +  CDS            GST26_SCHJA: Experimental evidence at protein level: Swiss-Prot protein existence level 1. GST isoenzymes appear to play a central role in the parasite detoxification system. Other functions are also suspected including a role in increasing the solubility of haematin in the parasite gut. From Schistosoma japonicum (Blood fluke).
    897..1325    +  CDS            SH2B1 (fragment): SH2B1_HUMAN - Also known as KIAA1299, SH2B. Experimental evidence at protein level: Swiss-Prot protein existence level 1. Adapter protein for several members of the tyrosine kinase receptor family. Involved in multiple signaling pathways mediated by Janus kinase (JAK) and receptor tyrosine kinases, including the receptors of insulin (INS), insulin-like growth factor I (IGF1), nerve growth factor (NGF), brain-derived neurotrophic factor (BDNF), glial cell line-derived neurotrophic factor (GDNF), platelet-derived growth factor (PDGF) and fibroblast growth factors (FGFs). In growth hormone (GH) s
   1365..1404    +  CDS            rop (fragment): Rop protein, which maintains plasmids at low copy number; rop
   1506..1546    +  misc_feature   bom (fragment): basis of mobility region from pBR322
   1651..1755    +  promoter       AmpR promoter: bla
   1756..2616    +  CDS            AmpR: β-lactamase; bla; confers resistance to ampicillin, carbenicillin, and related antibiotics
   2787..3375    +  rep_origin     ori: high-copy-number ColE1/pMB1/pBR322/pUC origin of replication
   3561..3612    -  misc_feature   bom (fragment): basis of mobility region from pBR322
   3619..3696    +  promoter       lacIq promoter: lacI (mutant); In the lacIq allele, a single base change in the promoter boosts expression of the lacI gene about 10-fold.
   3697..4779    +  CDS            lacI: lac repressor; lacI; The lac repressor binds to the lac operator to inhibit transcription in E. coli. This inhibition can be relieved by adding lactose or isopropyl-β-D-thiogalactopyranoside (IPTG).
   4792..4813    +  protein_bind   CAP binding site: CAP binding activates transcription in the presence of cAMP. E. coli catabolite activator protein
   4828..4858    +  promoter       lac promoter: promoter for the E. coli lac operon
   4866..4882    +  protein_bind   lac operator: The lac repressor binds to the lac operator to inhibit transcription in E. coli. This inhibition can be relieved by adding lactose or isopropyl-β-D-thiogalactopyranoside (IPTG). lac repressor encoded by lacI
   4902..5075    +  CDS            lacZα: LacZα fragment of β-galactosidase; lacZ fragment
>Addgene plasmid #46479 | pGEX SH2-B-SH2 | depositor full sequence | sequence record 65679 | Full Sequence
ACGTTATCGACTGCACGGTGCACCAATGCTTCTGGCGTCAGGCAGCCATCGGAAGCTGTGGTATGGCTGT
GCAGGTCGTAAATCACTGCATAATTCGTGTCGCTCAAGGCGCACTCCCGTTCTGGATAATGTTTTTTGCG
CCGACATCATAACGGTTCTGGCAAATATTCTGAAATGAGCTGTTGACAATTAATCATCGGCTCGTATAAT
GTGTGGAATTGTGAGCGGATAACAATTTCACACAGGAAACAGTATTCATGTCCCCTATACTAGGTTATTG
GAAAATTAAGGGCCTTGTGCAACCCACTCGACTTCTTTTGGAATATCTTGAAGAAAAATATGAAGAGCAT
TTGTATGAGCGCGATGAAGGTGATAAATGGCGAAACAAAAAGTTTGAATTGGGTTTGGAGTTTCCCAATC
TTCCTTATTATATTGATGGTGATGTTAAATTAACACAGTCTATGGCCATCATACGTTATATAGCTGACAA
GCACAACATGTTGGGTGGTTGTCCAAAAGAGCGTGCAGAGATTTCAATGCTTGAAGGAGCGGTTTTGGAT
ATTAGATACGGTGTTTCGAGAATTGCATATAGTAAAGACTTTGAAACTCTCAAAGTTGATTTTCTTAGCA
AGCTACCTGAAATGCTGAAAATGTTCGAAGATCGTTTATGTCATAAAACATATTTAAATGGTGATCATGT
AACCCATCCTGACTTCATGTTGTATGACGCTCTTGATGTTGTTTTATACATGGACCCAATGTGCCTGGAT
GCGTTCCCAAAATTAGTTTGTTTTAAAAAACGTATTGAAGCTATCCCACAAATTGATAAGTACTTGAAAT
CCAGCAAGTATATAGCATGGCCTTTGCAGGGCTGGCAAGCCACGTTTGGTGGTGGCGACCATCCTCCAAA
ATCGGATCTGGAAGTTCTGTTCCAGGGGCCCCTGGGATCCGGCGGTGAGGGGGACCAGCCCCTCTCAGGG
TATCCTTGGTTCCACGGGATGCTCTCTCGGCTCAAGGCTGCACAGTTGGTGCTGACTGGCGGCACTGGCT
CCCACGGTGTCTTCCTGGTGCGCCAGAGTGAGACAAGGCGGGGTGAATACGTCCTCACCTTCAACTTCCA
GGGCAAGGCCAAGCACCTGCGTTTGTCGCTGAACGAGGAGGGTCAGTGCCGGGTCCAGCACCTGTGGTTC
CAGTCCATTTTCGATATGCTCGAGCACTTCCGGGTGCACCCCATCCCTTTGGAGTCGGGAGGCTCCAGTG
ATGTTGTCCTTGTCAGCTATGTCCCATCCTCCCAGCGACAGCAGGAACCGACCACCTCCCATGACGGAAT
TCTATGAGCGGCCGCATCGTGACTGACTGACGATCTGCCTCGCGCGTTTCGGTGATGACGGTGAAAACCT
CTGACACATGCAGCTCCCGGAGACGGTCACAGCTTGTCTGTAAGCGGATGCCGGGAGCAGACAAGCCCGT
CAGGGCGCGTCAGCGGGTGTTGGCGGGTGTCGGGGCGCAGCCATGACCCAGTCACGTAGCGATAGCGGAG
TGTATAATTCTTGAAGACGAAAGGGCCTCGTGATACGCCTATTTTTATAGGTTAATGTCATGATAATAAT
GGTTTCTTAGACGTCAGGTGGCACTTTTCGGGGAAATGTGCGCGGAACCCCTATTTGTTTATTTTTCTAA
ATACATTCAAATATGTATCCGCTCATGAGACAATAACCCTGATAAATGCTTCAATAATATTGAAAAAGGA
AGAGTATGAGTATTCAACATTTCCGTGTCGCCCTTATTCCCTTTTTTGCGGCATTTTGCCTTCCTGTTTT
TGCTCACCCAGAAACGCTGGTGAAAGTAAAAGATGCTGAAGATCAGTTGGGTGCACGAGTGGGTTACATC
GAACTGGATCTCAACAGCGGTAAGATCCTTGAGAGTTTTCGCCCCGAAGAACGTTTTCCAATGATGAGCA
CTTTTAAAGTTCTGCTATGTGGCGCGGTATTATCCCGTGTTGACGCCGGGCAAGAGCAACTCGGTCGCCG
CATACACTATTCTCAGAATGACTTGGTTGAGTACTCACCAGTCACAGAAAAGCATCTTACGGATGGCATG
ACAGTAAGAGAATTATGCAGTGCTGCCATAACCATGAGTGATAACACTGCGGCCAACTTACTTCTGACAA
CGATCGGAGGACCGAAGGAGCTAACCGCTTTTTTGCACAACATGGGGGATCATGTAACTCGCCTTGATCG
TTGGGAACCGGAGCTGAATGAAGCCATACCAAACGACGAGCGTGACACCACGATGCCTGCAGCAATGGCA
ACAACGTTGCGCAAACTATTAACTGGCGAACTACTTACTCTAGCTTCCCGGCAACAATTAATAGACTGGA
TGGAGGCGGATAAAGTTGCAGGACCACTTCTGCGCTCGGCCCTTCCGGCTGGCTGGTTTATTGCTGATAA
ATCTGGAGCCGGTGAGCGTGGGTCTCGCGGTATCATTGCAGCACTGGGGCCAGATGGTAAGCCCTCCCGT
ATCGTAGTTATCTACACGACGGGGAGTCAGGCAACTATGGATGAACGAAATAGACAGATCGCTGAGATAG
GTGCCTCACTGATTAAGCATTGGTAACTGTCAGACCAAGTTTACTCATATATACTTTAGATTGATTTAAA
ACTTCATTTTTAATTTAAAAGGATCTAGGTGAAGATCCTTTTTGATAATCTCATGACCAAAATCCCTTAA
CGTGAGTTTTCGTTCCACTGAGCGTCAGACCCCGTAGAAAAGATCAAAGGATCTTCTTGAGATCCTTTTT
TTCTGCGCGTAATCTGCTGCTTGCAAACAAAAAAACCACCGCTACCAGCGGTGGTTTGTTTGCCGGATCA
AGAGCTACCAACTCTTTTTCCGAAGGTAACTGGCTTCAGCAGAGCGCAGATACCAAATACTGTCCTTCTA
GTGTAGCCGTAGTTAGGCCACCACTTCAAGAACTCTGTAGCACCGCCTACATACCTCGCTCTGCTAATCC
TGTTACCAGTGGCTGCTGCCAGTGGCGATAAGTCGTGTCTTACCGGGTTGGACTCAAGACGATAGTTACC
GGATAAGGCGCAGCGGTCGGGCTGAACGGGGGGTTCGTGCACACAGCCCAGCTTGGAGCGAACGACCTAC
ACCGAACTGAGATACCTACAGCGTGAGCTATGAGAAAGCGCCACGCTTCCCGAAGGGAGAAAGGCGGACA
GGTATCCGGTAAGCGGCAGGGTCGGAACAGGAGAGCGCACGAGGGAGCTTCCAGGGGGAAACGCCTGGTA
TCTTTATAGTCCTGTCGGGTTTCGCCACCTCTGACTTGAGCGTCGATTTTTGTGATGCTCGTCAGGGGGG
CGGAGCCTATGGAAAAACGCCAGCAACGCGGCCTTTTTACGGTTCCTGGCCTTTTGCTGGCCTTTTGCTC
ACATGTTCTTTCCTGCGTTATCCCCTGATTCTGTGGATAACCGTATTACCGCCTTTGAGTGAGCTGATAC
CGCTCGCCGCAGCCGAACGACCGAGCGCAGCGAGTCAGTGAGCGAGGAAGCGGAAGAGCGCCTGATGCGG
TATTTTCTCCTTACGCATCTGTGCGGTATTTCACACCGCATAAATTCCGACACCATCGAATGGTGCAAAA
CCTTTCGCGGTATGGCATGATAGCGCCCGGAAGAGAGTCAATTCAGGGTGGTGAATGTGAAACCAGTAAC
GTTATACGATGTCGCAGAGTATGCCGGTGTCTCTTATCAGACCGTTTCCCGCGTGGTGAACCAGGCCAGC
CACGTTTCTGCGAAAACGCGGGAAAAAGTGGAAGCGGCGATGGCGGAGCTGAATTACATTCCCAACCGCG
TGGCACAACAACTGGCGGGCAAACAGTCGTTGCTGATTGGCGTTGCCACCTCCAGTCTGGCCCTGCACGC
GCCGTCGCAAATTGTCGCGGCGATTAAATCTCGCGCCGATCAACTGGGTGCCAGCGTGGTGGTGTCGATG
GTAGAACGAAGCGGCGTCGAAGCCTGTAAAGCGGCGGTGCACAATCTTCTCGCGCAACGCGTCAGTGGGC
TGATCATTAACTATCCGCTGGATGACCAGGATGCCATTGCTGTGGAAGCTGCCTGCACTAATGTTCCGGC
GTTATTTCTTGATGTCTCTGACCAGACACCCATCAACAGTATTATTTTCTCCCATGAAGACGGTACGCGA
CTGGGCGTGGAGCATCTGGTCGCATTGGGTCACCAGCAAATCGCGCTGTTAGCGGGCCCATTAAGTTCTG
TCTCGGCGCGTCTGCGTCTGGCTGGCTGGCATAAATATCTCACTCGCAATCAAATTCAGCCGATAGCGGA
ACGGGAAGGCGACTGGAGTGCCATGTCCGGTTTTCAACAAACCATGCAAATGCTGAATGAGGGCATCGTT
CCCACTGCGATGCTGGTTGCCAACGATCAGATGGCGCTGGGCGCAATGCGCGCCATTACCGAGTCCGGGC
TGCGCGTTGGTGCGGATATCTCGGTAGTGGGATACGACGATACCGAAGACAGCTCATGTTATATCCCGCC
GTCAACCACCATCAAACAGGATTTTCGCCTGCTGGGGCAAACCAGCGTGGACCGCTTGCTGCAACTCTCT
CAGGGCCAGGCGGTGAAGGGCAATCAGCTGTTGCCCGTCTCACTGGTGAAAAGAAAAACCACCCTGGCGC
CCAATACGCAAACCGCCTCTCCCCGCGCGTTGGCCGATTCATTAATGCAGCTGGCACGACAGGTTTCCCG
ACTGGAAAGCGGGCAGTGAGCGCAACGCAATTAATGTGAGTTAGCTCACTCATTAGGCACCCCAGGCTTT
ACACTTTATGCTTCCGGCTCGTATGTTGTGTGGAATTGTGAGCGGATAACAATTTCACACAGGAAACAGC
TATGACCATGATTACGGATTCACTGGCCGTCGTTTTACAACGTCGTGACTGGGAAAACCCTGGCGTTACC
CAACTTAATCGCCTTGCAGCACATCCCCCTTTCGCCAGCTGGCGTAATAGCGAAGAGGCCCGCACCGATC
GCCCTTCCCAACAGTTGCGCAGCCTGAATGGCGAATGGCGCTTTGCCTGGTTTCCGGCACCAGAAGCGGT
GCCGGAAAGCTGGCTGGAGTGCGATCTTCCTGAGGCCGATACTGTCGTCGTCCCCTCAAACTGGCAGATG
CACGGTTACGATGCGCCCATCTACACCAACGTAACCTATCCCATTACGGTCAATCCGCCGTTTGTTCCCA
CGGAGAATCCGACGGGTTGTTACTCGCTCACATTTAATGTTGATGAAAGCTGGCTACAGGAAGGCCAGAC
GCGAATTATTTTTGATGGCGTTGGAATT
