>Addgene plasmid #46479 | pGEX SH2-B-SH2 | depositor partial sequence | sequence record 65680 | Insert sequence
GGATCCGGCGGTGAGGGGGACCAGCCCCTCTCAGGGTATCCTTGGTTCCACGGGATGCTCTCTCGGCTCA
AGGCTGCACAGTTGGTGCTGACTGGCGGCACTGGCTCCCACGGTGTCTTCCTGGTGCGCCAGAGTGAGAC
AAGGCGGGGTGAATACGTCCTCACCTTCAACTTCCAGGGCAAGGCCAAGCACCTGCGTTTGTCGCTGAAC
GAGGAGGGTCAGTGCCGGGTCCAGCACCTGTGGTTCCAGTCCATTTTCGATATGCTCGAGCACTTCCGGG
TGCACCCCATCCCTTTGGAGTCGGGAGGCTCCAGTGATGTTGTCCTTGTCAGCTATGTCCCATCCTCCCA
GCGACAGCAGGAACCGACCACCTCCCATGACGGAATTC
