>Addgene plasmid #46479 | pGEX SH2-B-SH2 | addgene partial sequence | sequence record 66727 | pGEX5
TGTTCCAGGGGCCCCTGGGATCCGGCGGTGAGGGGGACCAGCCCCTCTCAGGGTATCCTTGGTTCCACGG
GATGCTCTCTCGGCTCAAGGCTGCACAGTTGGTGCTGACTGGCGGCACTGGCTCCCACGGTGTCTTCCTG
GTGCGCCAGAGTGAGACAAGGCGGGGTGAATACGTCCTCACCTTCAACTTCCAGGGCAAGGCCAAGCACC
TGCGTTTGTCGCTGAACGAGGAGGGTCAGTGCCGGGTCCAGCACCTGTGGTTCCAGTCCATTTTCGATAT
GCTCGAGCACTTCCGGGTGCACCCCATCCCTTTGGAGTCGGGAGGCTCCAGTGATGTTGTCCTTGTCAGC
TATGTCCCATCCTCCCAGCGACAGCAGGAACCGACCACCTCCCATGACGGAATTCTATGAGCGGCCGCAT
CGTGACTGACTGACGATCTGCCTCGCGCGTTTCGGTGATGACGGTGAAAACCTCTGACACATGCAGCTCC
CGGAGACGGTCACAGCTTGTCTGTAAGCGGATGCCGGGAGCAGACAAGCCCGTCAGGGCGCGTCAGCGGG
TGTTGGCGGGTGTCGGGGCGCAGCCATGACCCAGTCACGTAGCGATAGCGGAGTGTATAATTCTTGAAGA
CGAAAGGGCCTCGTGATACGCCTATTTTTATAGGTTAATGTCATGATAATAATGGTTTCTTAGACGTCAG
GTGGCACTTTTCGGGGAAATGTGCGCGGAACCCCTATTTGTTTATTTTTCTAAATACATTCAAATATGTA
TCCGCTCATGAGACAATAACCCTGATAAATG
